Addgene plasmid #68650: pMpGWB322
Purpose: (Empty Backbone) Gateway binary vector designed for transgenic research with Marchantia polymorpha as well as other plants
Depositing lab: Takayuki Kohchi. Depositing organization: Kyoto University, Graduate School of Biostudies. Publication: Development of Gateway Binary Vector Series with Four Different Selection Markers for the Liverwort Marchantia polymorpha. Ishizaki K, Nishihama R, Ueda M, Inoue K, Ishida S, Nishimura Y, Shikanai T, Kohchi T. PLoS One. 2015 Sep 25;10(9):e0138876. doi: 10.1371/journal.pone.0138876. eCollection 2015. PONE-D-15-25288 PubMed 26406247.
Backbone
  Vector backbone: pMpGWB300
  Backbone manufacturer: Kohchi Lab., Kyoto University
  Backbone size (bp): 10455
  Modifications to backbone: CaMV 35S promoter and coding sequence for a fusion polypeptide between the modified EAR motif plant-specific repression domain showing strong repression activity (SRDX) and glucocorticoid receptor (GR) are cloned upstream and downstream of the Gateway cassette, respectively.
  Vector type: Plant Expression
  Promoter: Cauliflower mosaic virus 35S promoter
  Selectable markers: Chlorsulfuron
  Tag / fusion protein: Modified EAR motif plant-specific repression domain showing strong repression activity (SRDX) and glucocorticoid receptor (GR) (C terminal on insert)
Growth in bacteria
  Bacterial resistance: Chloramphenicol and Spectinomycin, 25 & 50 μg/mL
  Growth temperature: 37°C
  Growth strain: DB3.1
  Copy number: High Copy
Gene/Insert
  Cloning method: Gateway Cloning
Resource information
  A portion of this plasmid was derived from a plasmid made by: The Gateway cassette was provided by Tsuyoshi Nakagawa at Shimane University, Japan.
Terms and licenses: Academic/Nonprofit Terms; Industry Terms: Not Available to Industry
How to cite: pMpGWB322 was a gift from Takayuki Kohchi (Addgene plasmid # 68650 ; http://n2t.net/addgene:68650 ; RRID:Addgene_68650)
