[The description below was written by a language model from this plasmid's Addgene catalogue record and pLannotate feature annotations shown in this document.]
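Description:
pMpGWB322 is an empty Gateway destination binary vector built on the pMpGWB300 backbone for Agrobacterium-mediated transformation of the liverwort Marchantia polymorpha and other plants. The sequence record is about 13.9 kb. Outside the T-DNA, it carries a high-copy ColE1/pUC-type origin with a bom site for propagation in E. coli. For maintenance in Agrobacterium it has the pVS1 replicon (oriV, RepA and the StaA stability protein). An aadA gene provides spectinomycin/streptomycin selection in bacteria. The unrecombined Gateway cassette contains a chloramphenicol resistance gene and the gyrase toxin ccdB, so the empty vector is selected on chloramphenicol plus spectinomycin and must be grown in a ccdB-tolerant strain such as DB3.1.

Between the nopaline-type right and left T-DNA borders there are two plant expression units. In the first, a CaMV 35S promoter drives the attR1–CmR–ccdB–attR2 cassette. This is followed by coding sequence for a fusion of SRDX, a modified EAR-motif repression domain, with the glucocorticoid receptor (GR), and then by a NOS terminator. The feature table annotates the GR part as a fragment of rat Nr3c1 but does not separately annotate the short SRDX motif. An LR reaction with an entry clone replaces the cassette with a gene of interest, which should lack a stop codon and be in frame to produce a C-terminal SRDX-GR fusion. Fusions of this kind are generally used to convert a transcription factor into a dominant repressor whose activity depends on glucocorticoid treatment. The second unit is oriented in the opposite direction and uses an enhanced 35S promoter and a CaMV poly(A) signal to express an acetolactate synthase gene. This gene is annotated by similarity to tobacco SURB and provides chlorsulfuron selection of transformed plants.
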