Features (pLannotate 1.2.2; 30 found; start..end, strand, type, name):
     54..78      -  misc_feature   RB T-DNA repeat: right border repeat from nopaline C58 T-DNA
    144..298     -  CDS            lacZα (fragment): LacZα fragment of β-galactosidase; lacZ fragment
    301..321     -  misc_feature   MCS (fragment): pUC18/19 multiple cloning site
    812..1153    +  promoter       CaMV 35S promoter: strong constitutive promoter from cauliflower mosaic virus
   1179..1303    +  protein_bind   attR1: mutant version of attR; recombination site for the Gateway® LR reaction LR Clonase™
   1340..1370    +  promoter       lac UV5 promoter: E. coli lac promoter with an "up" mutation
   1394..1423    +  promoter       cat promoter (fragment): promoter of the E. coli cat gene encoding chloramphenicol acetyltransferase
   1424..2083    +  CDS            CmR: chloramphenicol acetyltransferase; cat; confers resistance to chloramphenicol
   2262..2420    +  CDS            ccdA (fragment): CCDA_ECO57 - Also known as H, letA. Experimental evidence at protein level: Swiss-Prot protein existence level 1. Antitoxin component of a type II toxin-antitoxin (TA) system which inhibits the post-segregational killing (PSK) of plasmid-free cells, also referred to as a plasmid addiction system. Binds to and blocks the activity of CcdB; will also remove bound CcdB protein from the CcdB-GyrA complex by forming a CcdA-CcdB complex, a process termed rejuvenation. Functions as a transcriptional corepressor for the ccdAB operon, repression also requires CcdB (By similarity). From Escherichia coli
   2425..2730    +  CDS            ccdB: CcdB, a bacterial toxin that poisons DNA gyrase; ccdB; Plasmids containing the ccdB gene cannot be propagated in standard E. coli strains.
   2771..2895    -  protein_bind   attR2: mutant version of attR; recombination site for the Gateway® LR reaction LR Clonase™
   2945..3823    +  CDS            Nr3c1 (fragment): GCR_RAT - Also known as Grl. Experimental evidence at protein level: Swiss-Prot protein existence level 1. [Isoform A]: Has transcriptional activation and repression activity. Mediates glucocorticoid-induced apoptosis. Promotes accurate chromosome segregation during mitosis. May act as a tumor suppressor. May play a negative role in adipogenesis through the regulation of lipolytic and antilipogenic gene expression. From Rattus norvegicus (Rat).
   3842..4094    +  terminator     NOS terminator: nopaline synthase terminator and poly(A) signal
   4150..4172    -  protein_bind   lac operator (fragment): The lac repressor binds to the lac operator to inhibit transcription in E. coli. This inhibition can be relieved by adding lactose or isopropyl-β-D-thiogalactopyranoside (IPTG). lac repressor encoded by lacI
   4176..4206    -  promoter       lac promoter: promoter for the E. coli lac operon
   4221..4242    -  protein_bind   CAP binding site: CAP binding activates transcription in the presence of cAMP. E. coli catabolite activator protein
   4327..4502    -  polyA_signal   CaMV poly(A) signal: cauliflower mosaic virus polyadenylation signal
   4513..6258    -  CDS            ALS SURB (fragment): ILVB2_TOBAC - Experimental evidence at protein level: Swiss-Prot protein existence level 1. From Nicotiana tabacum (Common tobacco).
   6586..7262    -  promoter       CaMV 35S promoter (enhanced): cauliflower mosaic virus 35S promoter with a duplicated enhancer region
   7457..7481    -  misc_feature   LB T-DNA repeat: left border repeat from nopaline C58 T-DNA
   7740..7763    +  promoter       Pc promoter (fragment): intI1 (promoter lies within the coding sequence); class 1 integron promoter
   7939..7995    +  CDS            GmR (fragment): gentamycin acetyltransferase; aacC1; confers resistance to gentamycin
   8006..8793    +  CDS            SmR (fragment): aminoglycoside adenylyltransferase (Murphy, 1985); aadA; confers resistance to spectinomycin and streptomycin
   9039..9627    +  rep_origin     ori: high-copy-number ColE1/pMB1/pBR322/pUC origin of replication
   9813..9953    -  misc_feature   bom: basis of mobility region from pBR322
  10055..10094   -  CDS            rop (fragment): Rop protein, which maintains plasmids at low copy number; rop
  10297..10491   -  rep_origin     pVS1 oriV: origin of replication for the Pseudomonas plasmid pVS1 (Heeb et al., 2000)
  10557..11630   -  CDS            pVS1 RepA: replication protein from the Pseudomonas plasmid pVS1 (Heeb et al., 2000)
  12059..12688   -  CDS            pVS1 StaA: stability protein from the Pseudomonas plasmid pVS1 (Heeb et al., 2000)
  13248..13649   -  CDS            Y4CG_SINFN (fragment): Protein inferred from homology: Swiss-Prot protein existence level 3. From Sinorhizobium fredii (strain NBRC 101917 / NGR234).
>Addgene plasmid #68650 | pMpGWB322 | depositor full sequence | sequence record 131805 | pMpGWB322 sequence 13935 bps
TTTCACGCCCTTTTAAATATCCGATTATTCTAATAAACGCTCTTTTCTCTTAGGTTTACCCGCCAATATA
TCCTGTCAAACACTGATAGTTTAAACTGAAGGCGGGAAACGACAATCTGATCCAAGCTCAAGCTGCTCTA
GCATTCGCCATTCAGGCTGCGCAACTGTTGGGAAGGGCGATCGGTGCGGGCCTCTTCGCTATTACGCCAG
CTGGCGAAAGGGGGATGTGCTGCAAGGCGATTAAGTTGGGTAACGCCAGGGTTTTCCCAGTCACGACGTT
GTAAAACGACGGCCAGTGCCAAGCTTGCATGCCTGCAGGTCCCCAGATTAGCCTTTTCAATTTCAGAAAG
AATGCTAACCCACAGATGGTTAGAGAGGCTTACGCAGCAGGTCTCATCAAGACGATCTACCCGAGCAATA
ATCTCCAGGAAATCAAATACCTTCCCAAGAAGGTTAAAGATGCAGTCAAAAGATTCAGGACTAACTGCAT
CAAGAACACAGAGAAAGATATATTTCTCAAGATCAGAAGTACTATTCCAGTATGGACGATTCAAGGCTTG
CTTCACAAACCAAGGCAAGTAATAGAGATTGGAGTCTCTAAAAAGGTAGTTCCCACTGAATCAAAGGCCA
TGGAGTCAAAGATTCAAATAGAGGACCTAACAGAACTCGCCGTAAAGACTGGCGAACAGTTCATACAGAG
TCTCTTACGACTCAATGACAAGAAGAAAATCTTCGTCAACATGGTGGAGCACGACACACTTGTCTACTCC
AAAAATATCAAAGATACAGTCTCAGAAGACCAAAGGGCAATTGAGACTTTTCAACAAAGGGTAATATCCG
GAAACCTCCTCGGATTCCATTGCCCAGCTATCTGTCACTTTATTGTGAAGATAGTGGAAAAGGAAGGTGG
CTCCTACAAATGCCATCATTGCGATAAAGGAAAGGCCATCGTTGAAGATGCCTCTGCCGACAGTGGTCCC
AAAGATGGACCCCCACCCACGAGGAGCATCGTGGAAAAAGAAGACGTTCCAACCACGTCTTCAAAGCAAG
TGGATTGATGTGATATCTCCACTGACGTAAGGGATGACGCACAATCCCACTATCGTTCGCAAGACCCTTC
CTCTATATAAGGAAGTTCATTTCATTTGGAGAGAACACGGGGGACTCTAGAGTTATCAACAAGTTTGTAC
AAAAAAGCTGAACGAGAAACGTAAAATGATATAAATATCAATATATTAAATTAGATTTTGCATAAAAAAC
AGACTACATAATACTGTAAAACACAACATATCCAGTCACTATGGCGGCCCCTCGAGGGGCCGCATTAGGC
ACCCCAGGCTTTACACTTTATGCTTCCGGCTCGTATAATGTGTGGATTTTGAGTTAGGATCCGTCGAGAT
TTTCAGGAGCTAAGGAAGCTAAAATGGAGAAAAAAATCACTGGATATACCACCGTTGATATATCCCAATG
GCATCGTAAAGAACATTTTGAGGCATTTCAGTCAGTTGCTCAATGTACCTATAACCAGACCGTTCAGCTG
GATATTACGGCCTTTTTAAAGACCGTAAAGAAAAATAAGCACAAGTTTTATCCGGCCTTTATTCACATTC
TTGCCCGCCTGATGAATGCTCATCCGGAATTCCGTATGGCAATGAAAGACGGTGAGCTGGTGATATGGGA
TAGTGTTCACCCTTGTTACACCGTTTTCCATGAGCAAACTGAAACGTTTTCATCGCTCTGGAGTGAATAC
CACGACGATTTCCGGCAGTTTCTACACATATATTCGCAAGATGTGGCGTGTTACGGTGAAAACCTGGCCT
ATTTCCCTAAAGGGTTTATTGAGAATATGTTTTTCGTCTCAGCCAATCCCTGGGTGAGTTTCACCAGTTT
TGATTTAAACGTGGCCAATATGGACAACTTCTTCGCCCCCGTTTTCACCATGGGCAAATATTATACGCAA
GGCGACAAGGTGCTGATGCCGCTGGCGATTCAGGTTCATCATGCCGTTTGTGATGGCTTCCATGTCGGCA
GAATGCTTAATGAATTACAACAGTACTGCGATGAGTGGCAGGGCGGGGCGTAAAGATCTGGATCCGGCTT
ACTAAAAGCCAGATAACAGTATGCGTATTTGCGCGCTGATTTTTGCGGTATAAGAATATATACTGATATG
TATACCCGAAGTATGTCAAAAAGAGGTATGCTATGAAGCAGCGTATTACAGTGACAGTTGACAGCGACAG
CTATCAGTTGCTCAAGGCATATATGATGTCAATATCTCCGGTCTGGTAAGCACAACCATGCAGAATGAAG
CCCGTCGTCTGCGTGCCGAACGCTGGAAAGCGGAAAATCAGGAAGGGATGGCTGAGGTCGCCCGGTTTAT
TGAAATGAACGGCTCTTTTGCTGACGAGAACAGGGGCTGGTGAAATGCAGTTTAAGGTTTACACCTATAA
AAGAGAGAGCCGTTATCGTCTGTTTGTGGATGTACAGAGTGATATTATTGACACGCCCGGGCGACGGATG
GTGATCCCCCTGGCCAGTGCACGTCTGCTGTCAGATAAAGTCCCCCGTGAACTTTACCCGGTGGTGCATA
TCGGGGATGAAAGCTGGCGCATGATGACCACCGATATGGCCAGTGTGCCGGTCTCCGTTATCGGGGAAGA
AGTGGCTGATCTCAGCCACCGCGAAAATGACATCAAAAACGCCATTAACCTGATGTTCTGGGGAATATAA
ATGTCAGGCTCCCTTATACACAGCCAGTCTGCAGGTCGACCATAGTGACTGGATATGTTGTGTTTTACAG
TATTATGTAGTCTGTTTTTTATGCAAAATCTAATTTAATATATTGATATTTATATCATTTTACGTTTCTC
GTTCAGCTTTCTTGTACAAAGTGGTTGATAACAGCTTGGATTTGGATTTGGAGTTGCGCTTGGGATTCGC
CTCCGCCGGAATGGCTAGTGAAGCTCGAAAAACAAAGAAAAAAATCAAAGGGATTCAGCAAGCCACTGCA
GGAGTCTCACAAGACACTTCGGAAAATCCTAACAAAACAATAGTTCCTGCAGCATTACCACAGCTCACCC
CTACCTTGGTGTCACTGCTGGAGGTGATTGAACCCGAGGTGTTGTATGCAGGATATGATAGCTCTGTTCC
AGATTCAGCATGGAGAATTATGACCACACTCAACATGTTAGGTGGGCGTCAAGTGATTGCAGCAGTGAAA
TGGGCAAAGGCGATACCAGGCTTCAGAAACTTACACCTGGATGACCAAATGACCCTGCTACAGTACTCAT
GGATGTTTCTCATGGCATTTGCCCTGGGTTGGAGATCATACAGACAATCAAGTGGAAACCTGCTCTGCTT
TGCTCCTGATCTGATTATTAATGAGCAGAGAATGTCTCTACCCTGCATGTATGACCAATGTAAACACATG
CTGTTTGTCTCCTCTGAATTACAAAGATTGCAGGTATCCTATGAAGAGTATCTCTGTATGAAAACCTTAC
TGCTTCTCTCCTCAGTTCCTAAGGAAGGTCTGAAGAGCCAAGAGTTATTTGATGAGATTCGAATGACTTA
TATCAAAGAGCTAGGAAAAGCCATCGTCAAAAGGGAAGGGAACTCCAGTCAGAACTGGCAACGGTTTTAC
CAACTGACAAAACTTCTGGACTCCATGCATGAGGTGGTTGAGAATCTCCTTACCTACTGCTTCCAGACAT
TTTTGGATAAGACCATGAGTATTGAATTCCCAGAGATGTTAGCTGAAATCATCACTAATCAGATACCAAA
ATATTCAAATGGAAATATCAAGAAGCTGCTGTTTCATCAAAAATAGAGCTCGAATTTCCCCGATCGTTCA
AACATTTGGCAATAAAGTTTCTTAAGATTGAATCCTGTTGCCGGTCTTGCGATGATTATCATATAATTTC
TGTTGAATTACGTTAAGCATGTAATAATTAACATGTAATGCATGACGTTATTTATGAGATGGGTTTTTAT
GATTAGAGTCCCGCAATTATACATTTAATACGCGATAGAAAACAAAATATAGCGCGCAAACTAGGATAAA
TTATCGCGCGCGGTGTCATCTATGTTACTAGATCGGGAATTGGTTCCGGAACCAATTCGTAATCATGGTC
ATAGCTGTTTCCTGTGTGAAATTGTTATCCGCTCACAATTCCACACAACATACGAGCCGGAAGCATAAAG
TGTAAAGCCTGGGGTGCCTAATGAGTGAGCTAACTCACATTAGGCTGAATTAGGCGCGCCTATTTCTGAA
TTCAACACATTGCGGACGTTTTTAATGTACTGAATTAACGCCGAATTAATTCGGGGGATCTGGATTTTAG
TACTGGATTTTGGTTTTAGGAATTAGAAATTTTATTGATAGAAGTATTTTACAAATACAAATACATACTA
AGGGTTTCTTATATGCTCAACACATGAGCGAAACCCTATAGGAACCCTAAATTCCCTTATCTGGGAACTA
CTCACACATTATTATGGAGAAACTCGAAGTTAGTATATAGTCCTTCCATCACCCTCTGTGATAATCTCCT
TAAAACTTGCTCCCCCAGGAATCATAGGCAGAACGTGCTCCTGGTGGGGAACTATCACATCCAGTAAATA
AGGACCGGGAGAATCTAGCATAGTTTGAATTGCTGCTCTTAGTTCATCCTTCTTCACCACACGCGCATTT
GGCACCTTGAAACCGTCTGCAACTGTACAGAAGTCGGGGTAGATCTGCTCCTCGTGATCTGGATCACCTA
AGTAAGTATGTGCTCTGTTGGCCTTGTAGAATCTATCCTCCAATTGTACGACCATTCCTAGATGTTGGTT
GTTTAAGATCATGATCTTCACGGGTAACTTCTCCACAAAAATTGTAGCCAACTCCTGTACGTTCATCACA
AAGCTACCATCGCCATCGATGTCGATCACAGGAATATCTGGTTGAGTTGCGGCAGCCCCCAAAGCAGAAG
GAAGTCCGAATCCCATGGCTCCAAGACCTCCAGATGTCAACCAACGCCGCGGTTCGTTGTACTTGAACCA
CTGGGCTGCCCACATTTGATGTTGGCCAACACCAGTAGATATGATGGCATTTCCACCAGTGAGTTCGTAC
AGCGTCTGTATGGCAGATTGAGGAGCAATGGCATCCTCGAATACGGGAAACTTCATTGGCCATTTCTGCT
TTTGTTCTTCTAGTTCTGCCACCCAGTTGGAGAAGTCGAAAGTCCTCTTTTGACTCTTCAAGAGGGCATT
GATTTCACTTAGCGCAGGTTTCACATCAGCACACATGGACACATGGGGCTGTTTGTTCTTTCCAATTTCA
GCAGGGTCAATATCGATATGAACGATGCTGGACCTGCTAGCAAAAGTCTCCAGTTTACCAGTCACTCGAT
CGTCGAAACGCACTCCAAATGCCAACAACAGATCTGCTTGGTCCACGGCGTAGTTGGCGTAAACAGTTCC
ATGCATTCCAAGCATTTTCAAACTTAATGGATCAGACTCGGGATACGCTCCCAAACCCATTAAAGTCGAT
GTGATAGGAATTCCGGTAAGCTCGACAAATTCCCTCAACTCTTCGCTGGCGTGATTGCAACCTCCTCCAG
AATACACTACAGGCTTCTTAGAACTAGAAATGAGTCTTATAATCTGCTCGATTAACGTTGGTTCCGGTGG
CCGAGGCAGTCGTTGTAAGTAGCCCTTCAGTTGCATTGGCTGAGACCAATCTGGAATAGCCATTTGCTGT
TGCACGTCCTTGGGAATATCTACCAAGACTGGGCCCGGCCTACCTGAAGCTGCCAAAAAGAAAGCCTCCC
TGATTACGCGAGGGATGTCATCAATGTTCATAACAAGGTAATTGTGCTTGGTGATCGATCTCGTAACCTC
CACAATTGGAGTTTCTTGAAAAGCATCGGTACCAATCATCCTACTGGATACTTGACCTGTAATGGCCACT
AGTGGCACACTGTCCAAGAGGGCATCAGCGAGCCCGGTAACAAGATTGGTCGCTCCAGGACCGGATGTGG
CTATACAAACCCCTACTCGTCCAGACGATTTAGCATAACCTTCAGCAGCGAAAATCTCCCCCTGCTCGTG
GCGACAGAGAATGTTGCGGATGCTGCTGGAACGTGTAAGAGCCTGGTGAATCTCCATAGACGCTCCGCCG
GGATAAGCGAACACCGTTCTAATCCCTTCTCGCTCAAGAGCCTCCACCAAAATGTCGGCTCCTTTGCGGG
GCTCGTCATCCTTGTAGCGAGACTGAAAGTCGGACGGGGTTGGTGCAACGAGTGACTTCCCGCTGCTAAG
CCGTGGTCCACTCACATCGACTGCAGACTGGATCTTCTCGCTAACAGCTTGGGCTTTCACTTCCAGTGAA
CGCTCAGTCTTCCGAGAGGTGTTGTATGCATGTCCCCTCAGAGCGGCTCCCGAGAAGAAACCACTCCTCA
CCTTTAGCTCTTTAGCTCCCTTGCAACAAGACCTTGCCGATGGCTGCACCTTCTCCAGGCTCGCTATGCT
CAAAGGCACAGCTGCGCATCCACTAATTGACGCCATGCTCGAGAGAGATAGATTTGTAGAGAGAGACTGG
TGATTTCAGCGTGTCCTCTCCAAATGAAATGAACTTCCTTATATAGAGGAAGGGTCTTGCGAAGGATAGT
GGGATTGTGCGTCATCCCTTACGTCAGTGGAGATATCACATCAATCCACTTGCTTTGAAGACGTGGTTGG
AACGTCTTCTTTTTCCACGATGCTCCTCGTGGGTGGGGGTCCATCTTTGGGACCACTGTCGGCAGAGGCA
TCTTGAACGATAGCCTTTCCTTTATCGCAATTATGGCATTTGTAGGTGCCACCTTCCTTTTCTACTGTCC
TTTTGATGAAGTGACAGATAGCTGGGCAATGGAATCCGAGGAGGTTTCCCGATATTACCCTTTGTTGAAA
AGTCTCAATAGCCCTTTGGTCTTCTGAGACTGTATCTTTGATATTCTTGGAGTAGACGAGAGTGTCGTGC
TCCACCATGTTCACATCAATCCACTTGCTTTGAAGACGTGGTTGGAACGTCTTCTTTTTCCACGATGCTC
CTCGTGGGTGGGGGTCCATCTTTGGGACCACTGTCGGCAGAGGCATCTTGAACGATAGCCTTTCCTTTAT
CGCAATGATGGCATTTGTAGGTGCCACCTTCCTTTTCTACTGTCCTTTTGATGAAGTGACAGATAGCTGG
GCAATGGAATCCGAGGAGGTTTCCCGATATTACCCTTTGTTGAAAAGTCTCAATAGCCCTTTGGTCTTCT
GAGACTGTATCTTTGATATTCTTGGAGTAGACGAGAGTGTCGTGCTCCACCATGTTGGCAAGCTGCTCTA
GCCAATACGCAAACCGAATTCAGAAATAAATTCAGCCTAATTCGGCGTTAATTCAGTACATTAAAAACGT
CCGCAATGTGTTATTAAGTTGTCTAAGCGTCAATTTGTTTACACCACAATATATCCTGCCACCAGCCAGC
CAACAGCTCCCCGACCGGCAGCTCGGCACAAAATCACCACTCGATACAGGCAGCCCATCAGTCCGGGACG
GCGTCAGCGGGAGAGCCGTTGTAAGGCGGCAGACTTTGCTCATGTTACCGATGCTATTCGGAAGAACGGC
AACTAAGCTGCCGGGTTTGAAACACGGATGATCTCGCGGAGGGTAGCATGTTGATTGTAACGATGACAGA
GCGTTGCTGCCTGTGATCAATTCGGGCACGAACCCAGTGGACATAAGCCTGTTCGGTTCGTAAGCTGTAA
TGCAAGTAGCGTATGCGCTCACGCAACTGGTCCAGAACCTTGACCGAACGCAGCGGTGGTAACGGCGCAG
TGGCGGTTTTCATGGCTTGTTATGACTGTTTTTTTGGGGTACAGTCTATGCCTCGGGCATCCAAGCAGCA
AGCGCGTTACGCCGTGGGTCGATGTTTGATGTTATGGAGCAGCAACGATGTTACGCAGCAGGGCAGTCGC
CCTAAAACAAAGTTAAACATCATGGGGGAAGCGGTGATCGCCGAAGTATCGACTCAACTATCAGAGGTAG
TTGGCGTCATCGAGCGCCATCTCGAACCGACGTTGCTGGCCGTACATTTGTACGGCTCCGCAGTGGATGG
CGGCCTGAAGCCACACAGTGATATTGATTTGCTGGTTACGGTGACCGTAAGGCTTGATGAAACAACGCGG
CGAGCTTTGATCAACGACCTTTTGGAAACTTCGGCTTCCCCTGGAGAGAGCGAGATTCTCCGCGCTGTAG
AAGTCACCATTGTTGTGCACGACGACATCATTCCGTGGCGTTATCCAGCTAAGCGCGAACTGCAATTTGG
AGAATGGCAGCGCAATGACATTCTTGCAGGTATCTTCGAGCCAGCCACGATCGACATTGATCTGGCTATC
TTGCTGACAAAAGCAAGAGAACATAGCGTTGCCTTGGTAGGTCCAGCGGCGGAGGAACTCTTTGATCCGG
TTCCTGAACAGGATCTATTTGAGGCGCTAAATGAAACCTTAACGCTATGGAACTCGCCGCCCGACTGGGC
TGGCGATGAGCGAAATGTAGTGCTTACGTTGTCCCGCATTTGGTACAGCGCAGTAACCGGCAAAATCGCG
CCGAAGGATGTCGCTGCCGACTGGGCAATGGAGCGCCTGCCGGCCCAGTATCAGCCCGTCATACTTGAAG
CTAGACAGGCTTATCTTGGACAAGAAGAAGATCGCTTGGCCTCGCGCGCAGATCAGTTGGAAGAATTTGT
CCACTACGTGAAAGGCGAGATCACCAAGGTAGTCGGCAAATAATGTCTAGCTAGAAATTCGTTCAAGCCG
ACGCCGCTTCGCGGCGCGGCTTAACTCAAGCGTTAGATGCACTAAGCACATAATTGCTCACAGCCAAACT
ATCAGGTCAAGTCTGCTTTTATTATTTTTAAGCGTGCATAATAAGCCCTACACAAATTGGGAGATATATC
ATGCATGACCAAAATCCCTTAACGTGAGTTTTCGTTCCACTGAGCGTCAGACCCCGTAGAAAAGATCAAA
GGATCTTCTTGAGATCCTTTTTTTCTGCGCGTAATCTGCTGCTTGCAAACAAAAAAACCACCGCTACCAG
CGGTGGTTTGTTTGCCGGATCAAGAGCTACCAACTCTTTTTCCGAAGGTAACTGGCTTCAGCAGAGCGCA
GATACCAAATACTGTCCTTCTAGTGTAGCCGTAGTTAGGCCACCACTTCAAGAACTCTGTAGCACCGCCT
ACATACCTCGCTCTGCTAATCCTGTTACCAGTGGCTGCTGCCAGTGGCGATAAGTCGTGTCTTACCGGGT
TGGACTCAAGACGATAGTTACCGGATAAGGCGCAGCGGTCGGGCTGAACGGGGGGTTCGTGCACACAGCC
CAGCTTGGAGCGAACGACCTACACCGAACTGAGATACCTACAGCGTGAGCTATGAGAAAGCGCCACGCTT
CCCGAAGGGAGAAAGGCGGACAGGTATCCGGTAAGCGGCAGGGTCGGAACAGGAGAGCGCACGAGGGAGC
TTCCAGGGGGAAACGCCTGGTATCTTTATAGTCCTGTCGGGTTTCGCCACCTCTGACTTGAGCGTCGATT
TTTGTGATGCTCGTCAGGGGGGCGGAGCCTATGGAAAAACGCCAGCAACGCGGCCTTTTTACGGTTCCTG
GCCTTTTGCTGGCCTTTTGCTCACATGTTCTTTCCTGCGTTATCCCCTGATTCTGTGGATAACCGTATTA
CCGCCTTTGAGTGAGCTGATACCGCTCGCCGCAGCCGAACGACCGAGCGCAGCGAGTCAGTGAGCGAGGA
AGCGGAAGAGCGCCTGATGCGGTATTTTCTCCTTACGCATCTGTGCGGTATTTCACACCGCATATGGTGC
ACTCTCAGTACAATCTGCTCTGATGCCGCATAGTTAAGCCAGTATACACTCCGCTATCGCTACGTGACTG
GGTCATGGCTGCGCCCCGACACCCGCCAACACCCGCTGACGCGCCCTGACGGGCTTGTCTGCTCCCGGCA
TCCGCTTACAGACAAGCTGTGACCGTCTCCGGGAGCTGCATGTGTCAGAGGTTTTCACCGTCATCACCGA
AACGCGCGAGGCAGGGTGCCTTGATGTGGGCGCCGGCGGTCGAGTGGCGACGGCGCGGCTTGTCCGCGCC
CTGGTAGATTGCCTGGCCGTAGGCCAGCCATTTTTGAGCGGCCAGCGGCCGCGATAGGCCGACGCGAAGC
GGCGGGGCGTAGGGAGCGCAGCGACCGAAGGGTAGGCGCTTTTTGCAGCTCTTCGGCTGTGCGCTGGCCA
GACAGTTATGCACAGGCCAGGCGGGTTTTAAGAGTTTTAATAAGTTTTAAAGAGTTTTAGGCGGAAAAAT
CGCCTTTTTTCTCTTTTATATCAGTCACTTACATGTGTGACCGGTTCCCAATGTACGGCTTTGGGTTCCC
AATGTACGGGTTCCGGTTCCCAATGTACGGCTTTGGGTTCCCAATGTACGTGCTATCCACAGGAAAGAGA
CCTTTTCGACCTTTTTCCCCTGCTAGGGCAATTTGCCCTAGCATCTGCTCCGTACATTAGGAACCGGCGG
ATGCTTCGCCCTCGATCAGGTTGCGGTAGCGCATGACTAGGATCGGGCCAGCCTGCCCCGCCTCCTCCTT
CAAATCGTACTCCGGCAGGTCATTTGACCCGATCAGCTTGCGCACGGTGAAACAGAACTTCTTGAACTCT
CCGGCGCTGCCACTGCGTTCGTAGATCGTCTTGAACAACCATCTGGCTTCTGCCTTGCCTGCGGCGCGGC
GTGCCAGGCGGTAGAGAAAACGGCCGATGCCGGGATCGATCAAAAAGTAATCGGGGTGAACCGTCAGCAC
GTCCGGGTTCTTGCCTTCTGTGATCTCGCGGTACATCCAATCAGCTAGCTCGATCTCGATGTACTCCGGC
CGCCCGGTTTCGCTCTTTACGATCTTGTAGCGGCTAATCAAGGCTTCACCCTCGGATACCGTCACCAGGC
GGCCGTTCTTGGCCTTCTTCGTACGCTGCATGGCAACGTGCGTGGTGTTTAACCGAATGCAGGTTTCTAC
CAGGTCGTCTTTCTGCTTTCCGCCATCGGCTCGCCGGCAGAACTTGAGTACGTCCGCAACGTGTGGACGG
AACACGCGGCCGGGCTTGTCTCCCTTCCCTTCCCGGTATCGGTTCATGGATTCGGTTAGATGGGAAACCG
CCATCAGTACCAGGTCGTAATCCCACACACTGGCCATGCCGGCCGGCCCTGCGGAAACCTCTACGTGCCC
GTCTGGAAGCTCGTAGCGGATCACCTCGCCAGCTCGTCGGTCACGCTTCGACAGACGGAAAACGGCCACG
TCCATGATGCTGCGACTATCGCGGGTGCCCACGTCATAGAGCATCGGAACGAAAAAATCTGGTTGCTCGT
CGCCCTTGGGCGGCTTCCTAATCGACGGCGCACCGGCTGCCGGCGGTTGCCGGGATTCTTTGCGGATTCG
ATCAGCGGCCGCTTGCCACGATTCACCGGGGCGTGCTTCTGCCTCGATGCGTTGCCGCTGGGCGGCCTGC
GCGGCCTTCAACTTCTCCACCAGGTCATCACCCAGCGCCGCGCCGATTTGTACCGGGCCGGATGGTTTGC
GACCGCTCACGCCGATTCCTCGGGCTTGGGGGTTCCAGTGCCATTGCAGGGCCGGCAGACAACCCAGCCG
CTTACGCCTGGCCAACCGCCCGTTCCTCCACACATGGGGCATTCCACGGCGTCGGTGCCTGGTTGTTCTT
GATTTTCCATGCCGCCTCCTTTAGCCGCTAAAATTCATCTACTCATTTATTCATTTGCTCATTTACTCTG
GTAGCTGCGCGATGTATTCAGATAGCAGCTCGGTAATGGTCTTGCCTTGGCGTACCGCGTACATCTTCAG
CTTGGTGTGATCCTCCGCCGGCAACTGAAAGTTGACCCGCTTCATGGCTGGCGTGTCTGCCAGGCTGGCC
AACGTTGCAGCCTTGCTGCTGCGTGCGCTCGGACGGCCGGCACTTAGCGTGTTTGTGCTTTTGCTCATTT
TCTCTTTACCTCATTAACTCAAATGAGTTTTGATTTAATTTCAGCGGCCAGCGCCTGGACCTCGCGGGCA
GCGTCGCCCTCGGGTTCTGATTCAAGAACGGTTGTGCCGGCGGCGGCAGTGCCTGGGTAGCTCACGCGCT
GCGTGATACGGGACTCAAGAATGGGCAGCTCGTACCCGGCCAGCGCCTCGGCAACCTCACCGCCGATGCG
CGTGCCTTTGATCGCCCGCGACACGACAAAGGCCGCTTGTAGCCTTCCATCCGTGACCTCAATGCGCTGC
TTAACCAGCTCCACCAGGTCGGCGGTGGCCCATATGTCGTAAGGGCTTGGCTGCACCGGAATCAGCACGA
AGTCGGCTGCCTTGATCGCGGACACAGCCAAGTCCGCCGCCTGGGGCGCTCCGTCGATCACTACGAAGTC
GCGCCGGCCGATGGCCTTCACGTCGCGGTCAATCGTCGGGCGGTCGATGCCGACAACGGTTAGCGGTTGA
TCTTCCCGCACGGCCGCCCAATCGCGGGCACTGCCCTGGGGATCGGAATCGACTAACAGAACATCGGCCC
CGGCGAGTTGCAGGGCGCGGGCTAGATGGGTTGCGATGGTCGTCTTGCCTGACCCGCCTTTCTGGTTAAG
TACAGCGATAACCTTCATGCGTTCCCCTTGCGTATTTGTTTATTTACTCATCGCATCATATACGCAGCGA
CCGCATGACGCAAGCTGTTTTACTCAAATACACATCACCTTTTTAGACGGCGGCGCTCGGTTTCTTCAGC
GGCCAAGCTGGCCGGCCAGGCCGCCAGCTTGGCATCAGACAAACCGGCCAGGATTTCATGCAGCCGCACG
GTTGAGACGTGCGCGGGCGGCTCGAACACGTACCCGGCCGCGATCATCTCCGCCTCGATCTCTTCGGTAA
TGAAAAACGGTTCGTCCTGGCCGTCCTGGTGCGGTTTCATGCTTGTTCCTCTTGGCGTTCATTCTCGGCG
GCCGCCAGGGCGTCGGCCTCGGTCAATGCGTCCTCACGGAAGGCACCGCGCCGCCTGGCCTCGGTGGGCG
TCACTTCCTCGCTGCGCTCAAGTGCGCGGTACAGGGTCGAGCGATGCACGCCAAGCAGTGCAGCCGCCTC
TTTCACGGTGCGGCCTTCCTGGTCGATCAGCTCGCGGGCGTGCGCGATCTGTGCCGGGGTGAGGGTAGGG
CGGGGGCCAAACTTCACGCCTCGGGCCTTGGCGGCCTCGCGCCCGCTCCGGGTGCGGTCGATGATTAGGG
AACGCTCGAACTCGGCAATGCCGGCGAACACGGTCAACACCATGCGGCCGGCCGGCGTGGTGGTGTCGGC
CCACGGCTCTGCCAGGCTACGCAGGCCCGCGCCGGCCTCCTGGATGCGCTCGGCAATGTCCAGTAGGTCG
CGGGTGCTGCGGGCCAGGCGGTCTAGCCTGGTCACTGTCACAACGTCGCCAGGGCGTAGGTGGTCAAGCA
TCCTGGCCAGCTCCGGGCGGTCGCGCCTGGTGCCGGTGATCTTCTCGGAAAACAGCTTGGTGCAGCCGGC
CGCGTGCAGTTCGGCCCGTTGGTTGGTCAAGTCCTGGTCGTCGGTGCTGACGCGGGCATAGCCCAGCAGG
CCAGCGGCGGCGCTCTTGTTCATGGCGTAATGTCTCCGGTTCTAGTCGCAAGTATTCTACTTTATGCGAC
TAAAACACGCGACAAGAAAACGCCAGGAAAAGGGCAGGGCGGCAGCCTGTCGCGTAACTTAGGACTTGTG
CGACATGTCGTTTTCAGAAGACGGCTGCACTGAACGTCAGAAGCCGACTGCACTATAGCAGCGGAGGGGT
TGGATCAAAGTACTTTGATCCCGAGGGGAACCCTGTGGTTGGCATGCACATACAAATGGACGAACGGATA
AACCT
