>Addgene plasmid #68650 | pMpGWB322 | addgene partial sequence | sequence record 128409 | ccdB-Fwd 5'-GCATGATGACCACCGATATG-3'
GGGGAATATAAATGTCAGGCTCCCTTATACACAGCCAGTCTGCAGGTCGACCATAGTGACTGGATATGTT
GTGTTTTACAGTATTATGTAGTCTGTTTTTTATGCAAAATCTAATTTAATATATTGATATTTATATCATT
TTACGTTTCTCGTTCAGCTTTCTTGTACAAAGTGGTTGATAACAGCTTGGATTTGGATTTGGAGTTGCGC
TTGGGATTCGCCTCCGCCGGAATGGCTAGTGAAGCTCGAAAAACAAAGAAAAAAATCAAAGGGATTCAGC
AAGCCACTGCAGGAGTCTCACAAGACACTTCGGAAAA
