>Addgene plasmid #68650 | pMpGWB322 | addgene partial sequence | sequence record 131804 | GW-5 5'-AATCTCGCCGGATCCTAACT-3'
CTAATGCGGCCCCTCGAGGGGCCGCCATAGTGACTGGATATGTTGTGTTTTACAGTATTATGTAGTCTGT
TTTTTATGCAAAATCTAATTTAATATATTGATATTTATATCATTTTACGTTTCTCGTTCAGCTTTTTTGT
ACAAACTTGTTGATAACTCTAGAGTCCCCCGTGTTCTCTCCAAATGAAATGAACTTCCTTATATAGAGGA
AGGGTCTTGCGAACGATAGTGGGATTGTGCGTCATCCCTTACGTCAGTGGAGATATCACATCAATCCACT
TGCTTTGAAGACGTGGTTGGAACGTCTTCTTTTTCC
